>Addgene plasmid #161918 | pICE-EGFP-FLAG-PLIN3 | depositor full sequence | sequence record 314104 | pICE-EGFP-FLAG-PLIN3 sequence 7045 bps
ATGGTGAGCAAGGGCGAGGAGCTGTTCACCGGGGTGGTGCCCATCCTGGTCGAGCTGGACGGCGACGTAA
ACGGCCACAAGTTCAGCGTGTCCGGCGAGGGCGAGGGCGATGCCACCTACGGCAAGCTGACCCTGAAGTT
CATCTGCACCACCGGCAAGCTGCCCGTGCCCTGGCCCACCCTCGTGACCACCCTGACCTACGGCGTGCAG
TGCTTCAGCCGCTACCCCGACCACATGAAGCAGCACGACTTCTTCAAGTCCGCCATGCCCGAAGGCTACG
TCCAGGAGCGCACCATCTTCTTCAAGGACGACGGCAACTACAAGACCCGCGCCGAGGTGAAGTTCGAGGG
CGACACCCTGGTGAACCGCATCGAGCTGAAGGGCATCGACTTCAAGGAGGACGGCAACATCCTGGGGCAC
AAGCTGGAGTACAACTACAACAGCCACAACGTCTATATCATGGCCGACAAGCAGAAGAACGGCATCAAGG
TGAACTTCAAGATCCGCCACAACATCGAGGACGGCAGCGTGCAGCTCGCCGACCACTACCAGCAGAACAC
CCCCATCGGCGACGGCCCCGTGCTGCTGCCCGACAACCACTACCTGAGCACCCAGTCCGCCCTGAGCAAA
GACCCCAACGAGAAGCGCGATCACATGGTCCTGCTGGAGTTCGTGACCGCCGCCGGGATCACTCTCGGCA
TGGACGAGCTGTACAAGTCCGGACTCAGATCTGATTACAAGGATGACGACGATAAGCTCGAGTCTGCCGA
CGGGGCAGAGGCTGATGGCAGCACCCAGGTGACAGTGGAAGAACCGGTACAGCAGCCCAGTGTGGTGGAC
CGTGTGGCCAGCATGCCTCTGATCAGCTCCACCTGCGACATGGTGTCCGCAGCCTATGCCTCCACCAAGG
AGAGCTACCCGCACATCAAGACTGTCTGCGACGCAGCAGAGAAGGGAGTGAGGACCCTCACGGCGGCTGC
TGTCAGCGGGGCTCAGCCGATCCTCTCCAAGCTGGAGCCCCAGATTGCATCAGCCAGCGAATACGCCCAC
AGGGGGCTGGACAAGTTGGAGGAGAACCTCCCCATCCTGCAGCAGCCCACGGAGAAGGTCCTGGCGGACA
CCAAGGAGCTTGTGTCGTCTAAGGTGTCGGGGGCCCAAGAGATGGTGTCTAGCGCCAAGGACACGGTGGC
CACCCAATTGTCGGAGGCGGTGGACGCGACCCGCGGTGCTGTGCAGAGCGGCGTGGACAAGACAAAGTCC
GTAGTGACCGGCGGCGTCCAATCAGTCATGGGCTCCCGCTTGGGCCAGATGGTGCTGAGTGGGGTCGACA
CGGTGCTGGGGAAGTCGGAGGAGTGGGCGGACAACCACCTGCCCCTTACGGATGCCGAACTGGCCCGCAT
CGCCACATCCCTGGATGGCTTCGACGTCGCGTCCGTGCAGCAGCAGCGGCAGGAACAGAGCTACTTCGTA
CGTCTGGGCTCCCTGTCGGAGAGGCTGCGGCAGCACGCCTATGAGCACTCGCTGGGCAAGCTTCGAGCCA
CCAAGCAGAGGGCACAGGAGGCTCTGCTGCAGCTGTCGCAGGCCCTAAGCCTGATGGAAACTGTCAAGCA
AGGCGTTGATCAGAAGCTGGTGGAAGGCCAGGAGAAGCTGCACCAGATGTGGCTCAGCTGGAACCAGAAG
CAGCTCCAGGGCCCCGAGAAGGAGCCGCCCAAGCCAGAGCAGGTCGAGTCCCGGGCGCTCACCATGTTCC
GGGACATTGCCCAGCAACTGCAGGCCACCTGTACCTCCCTGGGGTCCAGCATTCAGGGCCTCCCCACCAA
TGTGAAGGACCAGGTGCAGCAGGCCCGCCGCCAGGTGGAGGACCTCCAGGCCACGTTTTCCAGCATCCAC
TCCTTCCAGGACCTGTCCAGCAGCATTCTGGCCCAGAGCCGTGAGCGTGTCGCCAGCGCCCGCGAGGCCC
TGGACCACATGGTGGAATATGTGGCCCAGAACACACCTGTCACGTGGCTCGTGGGACCCTTTGCCCCTGG
AATCACTGAGAAAGCCCCGGAGGAGAAGAAGTAGGCGGCCGCACGCGTCTGCAGTCTAGATAAACCCGCT
GATCAGCCTCGACTGTGCCTTCTAGTTGCCAGCCATCTGTTGTTTGCCCCTCCCCCGTGCCTTCCTTGAC
CCTGGAAGGTGCCACTCCCACTGTCCTTTCCTAATAAAATGAGGAAATTGCATCGCATTGTCTGAGTAGG
TGTCATTCTATTCTGGGGGGTGGGGTGGGGCAGGACAGCAAGGGGGAGGATTGGGAAGACAATAGCAGGC
ATGCTGGGGATGCGGTGGGCTCTATGGCTTCTGAGGCGGAAAGAACCAGCTGGGGCTCTAGGGGGTATCC
CC
[124 nt withheld, positions 2383-2506]
C
[91 nt withheld, positions 2508-2598]
A
[49 nt withheld, positions 2600-2648]
CCTTTGACGTTGGAGTCCACGTTCTTT
[37 nt withheld, positions 2676-2712]
ACCCTATCTCGGTCTATTCTTTTGATTTATAAGGGATTTTGCCGATTTCGGCCTATTGGTTAAAAAATGA
GCTGATTTAACAAAAATTTAACGCGAATTAATTCTGTGGAATGTGTGTCAGTTAGGGTGTGGAAAGTCCC
CAGGCTCCCCAGCAGGCAGAAGTATGCAAAGCATGCATCTCAATTAGTCAGCAACCAGGTGTGGAAAGTC
CCCAGGCTCCCCAGCAGGCAGAAGTATGCAAAGCATGCATCTCAATTAGTCAGCAACCATAGTCCCGCCC
CTAACTCCGCCCATCCCGCCCCTAACTCCGCCCAGTTCCGCCCATTCTCCGCCCCATGGCTGACTAATTT
TTTTTATTTATGCAGAGGCCGAGGCCGCCTCTGCCTCTGAGCTATTCCAGAAGTAGTGAGGAGGCTTTTT
TGGAGGCCTAGGCTTTTGCAAAAAGCTCCCGGGAGCTTGTATATCCATTTTCGGATCTGATCAGCACGTG
ACCATGACCGAGTACAAGCCCACGGTGCGCCTCGCCACCCGCGACGACGTCCCCAGGGCCGTACGCACCC
TCGCCGCCGCGTTCGCCGACTACCCCGCCACGCGCCACACCGTCGATCCGGACCGCCACATCGAGCGGGT
CACCGAGCTGCAAGAACTCTTCCTCACGCGCGTCGGGCTCGACATCGGCAAGGTGTGGGTCGCGGACGAC
GGCGCCGCGGTGGCGGTCTGGACCACGCCGGAGAGCGTCGAAGCGGGGGCGGTGTTCGCCGAGATCGGCC
CGCGCATGGCCGAGTTGAGCGGTTCCCGGCTGGCCGCGCAGCAACAGATGGAAGGCCTCCTGGCGCCGCA
CCGGCCCAAGGAGCCCGCGTGGTTCCTGGCCACCGTCGGCGTCTCGCCCGACCACCAGGGCAAGGGTCTG
GGCAGCGCCGTCGTGCTCCCCGGAGTGGAGGCGGCCGAGCGCGCCGGGGTGCCCGCCTTCCTGGAGACCT
CCGCGCCCCGCAACCTCCCCTTCTACGAGCGGCTCGGCTTCACCGTCACCGCCGACGTCGAGGTGCCCGA
AGGACCGCGCACCTGGTGCATGACCCGCAAGCCCGGTGCCTGACACGTGCTACGAGATTTCGATTCCACC
GCCGCCTTCTATGAAAGGTTGGGCTTCGGAATCGTTTTCCGGGACGCCGGCTGGATGATCCTCCAGCGCG
GGGATCTCATGCTGGAGTTCTTCGCCCACCCCAACTTGTTTATTGCAGCTTATAATGGTTACAAATAAAG
CAATAGCATCACAAATTTCACAAATAAAGCATTTTTTTCACTGCATTCTAGTTGTGGTTTGTCCAAACTC
ATCAATGTATCTTATCATGTCTGGCTAGCCGTCGACCTCTAGCTAGAGCTTGGCGTAATCATGGTCATAG
CTGTTTCCTGTGTGAAATTGTTATCCGCTCACAATTCCACACAACATACGAGCCGGAAGCATAAAGTGTA
AAGCCTGGGGTGCCTAATGAGTGAGCTAACTCACATTAATTGCGTTGCGCTCACTGCCCGCTTTCCAGTC
GGGAAACCTGTCGTGCCAGCTGCATTAATGAATCGGCCAACGCGCGGGGAGAGGCGGTTTGCGTATTGGG
CGCTCTTCCGCTTCCTCGCTCACTGACTCGCTGCGCTCGGTCGTTCGGCTGCGGCGAGCGGTATCAGCTC
ACTCAAAGGCGGTAATACGGTTATCCACAGAATCAGGGGATAACGCAGGAAAGAACATGTGAGCAAAAGG
CCAGCAAAAGGCCAGGAACCGTAAAAAGGCCGCGTTGCTGGCGTTTTTCCATAGGCTCCGCCCCCCTGAC
GAGCATCACAAAAATCGACGCTCAAGTCAGAGGTGGCGAAACCCGACAGGACTATAAAGATACCAGGCGT
TTCCCCCTGGAAGCTCCCTCGTGCGCTCTCCTGTTCCGACCCTGCCGCTTACCGGATACCTGTCCGCCTT
TCTCCCTTCGGGAAGCGTGGCGCTTTCTCATAGCTCACGCTGTAGGTATCTCAGTTCGGTGTAGGTCGTT
CGCTCCAAGCTGGGCTGTGTGCACGAACCCCCCGTTCAGCCCGACCGCTGCGCCTTATCCGGTAACTATC
GTCTTGAGTCCAACCCGGTAAGACACGACTTATCGCCACTGGCAGCAGCCACTGGTAACAGGATTAGCAG
AGCGAGGTATGTAGGCGGTGCTACAGAGTTCTTGAAGTGGTGGCCTAACTACGGCTACACTAGAAGAACA
GTATTTGGTATCTGCGCTCTGCTGAAGCCAGTTACCTTCGGAAAAAGAGTTGGTAGCTCTTGATCCGGCA
AACAAACCACCGCTGGTAGCGGTTTTTTTGTTTGCAAGCAGCAGATTACGCGCAGAAAAAAAGGATCTCA
AGAAGATCCTTTGATCTTTTCTACGGGGTCTGACGCTCAGTGGAACGAAAACTCACGTTAAGGGATTTTG
GTCATGAGATTATCAAAAAGGATCTTCACCTAGATCCTTTTAAATTAAAAATGAAGTTTTAAATCAATCT
AAAGTATATATGAGTAAACTTGGTCTGACAGTTACCAATGCTTAATCAGTGAGGCACCTATCTCAGCGAT
CTGTCTATTTCGTTCATCCATAGTTGCCTGACTCCCCGTCGTGTAGATAACTACGATACGGGAGGGCTTA
CCATCTGGCCCCAGTGCTGCAATGATACCGCGAGACCCACGCTCACCGGCTCCAGATTTATCAGCAATAA
ACCAGCCAGCCGGAAGGGCCGAGCGCAGAAGTGGTCCTGCAACTTTATCCGCCTCCATCCAGTCTATTAA
TTGTTGCCGGGAAGCTAGAGTAAGTAGTTCGCCAGTTAATAGTTTGCGCAACGTTGTTGCCATTGCTACA
GGCATCGTGGTGTCACGCTCGTCGTTTGGTATGGCTTCATTCAGCTCCGGTTCCCAACGATCAAGGCGAG
TTACATGATCCCCCATGTTGTGCAAAAAAGCGGTTAGCTCCTTCGGTCCTCCGATCGTTGTCAGAAGTAA
GTTGGCCGCAGTGTTATCACTCATGGTTATGGCAGCACTGCATAATTCTCTTACTGTCATGCCATCCGTA
AGATGCTTTTCTGTGACTGGTGAGTACTCAACCAAGTCATTCTGAGAATAGTGTATGCGGCGACCGAGTT
GCTCTTGCCCGGCGTCAATACGGGATAATACCGCGCCACATAGCAGAACTTTAAAAGTGCTCATCATTGG
AAAACGTTCTTCGGGGCGAAAACTCTCAAGGATCTTACCGCTGTTGAGATCCAGTTCGATGTAACCCACT
CGTGCACCCAACTGATCTTCAGCATCTTTTACTTTCACCAGCGTTTCTGGGTGAGCAAAAACAGGAAGGC
AAAATGCCGCAAAAAAGGGAATAAGGGCGACACGGAAATGTTGAATACTCATACTCTTCCTTTTTCAATA
TTATTGAAGCATTTATCAGGGTTATTGTCTCATGAGCGGATACATATTTGAATGTATTTAGAAAAATAAA
CAAATAGGGGTTCCGCGCACATTTCCCCGAAAAGTGCCACCTGACGTCGACGGATCGGGAGATCCTGTAC
GGGCCAGATATCCGCGTTGACATTGATTATTGACTAGTTATTAATAGTAATCAATTACGGGGTCATTAGT
TCATAGCCCATATATGGAGTTCCGCGTTACATAACTTACGGTAAATGGCCCGCCTGGCTGACCGCCCAAC
GACCCCCGCCCATTGACGTCAATAATGACGTATGTTCCCATAGTAACGCCAATAGGGACTTTCCATTGAC
GTCAATGGGTGGAGTATTTACGGTAAACTGCCCACTTGGCAGTACATCAAGTGTATCATATGCCAAGTAC
GCCCCCTATTGACGTCAATGACGGTAAATGGCCCGCCTGGCATTATGCCCAGTACATGACCTTATGGGAC
TTTCCTACTTGGCAGTACATCTACGTATTAGTCATCGCTATTACCATGGTGATGCGGTTTTGGCAGTACA
TCAATGGGCGTGGATAGCGGTTTGACTCACGGGGATTTCCAAGTCTCCACCCCATTGACGTCAATGGGAG
TTTGTTTTGGCACCAAAATCAACGGGACTTTCCAAAATGTCGTAACAACTCCGCCCCATTGACGCAAATG
GGCGGTAGGCGTGTACGGTGGGAGGTCTATATAAGCAGAGCTCTCCCTATCAGTGATAGAGATCTCCCTA
TCAGTGATAGAGATCGTCGACGAGCTCGTTTAGTGAACCGTCAGATCGCCTGGAGACGCCATCCACGCTG
TTTTGACCTCCATAGAAGACACCGGGACCGATCCAGCCTCCGGCAAGCTTACCGGTCGCCACC
Features (pLannotate 1.2.2; 22 found; start..end, strand, type, name):
      1..717     +  CDS            EGFP: EGFP is a basic (constitutively fluorescent) green fluorescent protein published in 1996, derived from Aequorea victoria. It is reported to be a rapidly-maturing weak dimer with moderate acid sensitivity.
    733..761     +  CDS            3xFLAG (fragment): three tandem FLAG® epitope tags
    763..2061    +  CDS            PLIN3: PLIN3_HUMAN - Also known as M6PRBP1, TIP47. Experimental evidence at protein level: Swiss-Prot protein existence level 1. Required for the transport of mannose 6-phosphate receptors (MPR) from endosomes to the trans-Golgi network. From Homo sapiens (Human).
   2113..2337    +  polyA_signal   bGH poly(A) signal: bovine growth hormone polyadenylation signal
   2341..2362    +  promoter       SV40 promoter (fragment): SV40 enhancer and early promoter
   2383..2811    +  rep_origin     f1 ori (sequence partly withheld): f1 bacteriophage origin of replication; arrow indicates direction of (+) strand synthesis
   2825..3154    +  promoter       SV40 promoter: SV40 enhancer and early promoter
   3206..3805    +  CDS            PuroR: puromycin N-acetyltransferase; pac from Streptomyces alboniger; confers resistance to puromycin
   3815..3940    +  CDS            ble (fragment): BLE_KLEPN - Experimental evidence at protein level: Swiss-Prot protein existence level 1. Binding protein with a strong affinity to the bleomycin family of antibiotics. Binds to CL990; an antimitotic-antibiotic compound. From Klebsiella pneumoniae.
   3935..4056    +  polyA_signal   SV40 poly(A) signal: SV40 polyadenylation signal
   4130..4146    -  protein_bind   lac operator: The lac repressor binds to the lac operator to inhibit transcription in E. coli. This inhibition can be relieved by adding lactose or isopropyl-β-D-thiogalactopyranoside (IPTG). lac repressor encoded by lacI
   4154..4184    -  promoter       lac promoter: promoter for the E. coli lac operon
   4199..4220    -  protein_bind   CAP binding site: CAP binding activates transcription in the presence of cAMP. E. coli catabolite activator protein
   4233..4325    -  CDS            lacI (fragment): lac repressor; lacI; The lac repressor binds to the lac operator to inhibit transcription in E. coli. This inhibition can be relieved by adding lactose or isopropyl-β-D-thiogalactopyranoside (IPTG).
   4508..5093    -  rep_origin     ori: high-copy-number ColE1/pMB1/pBR322/pUC origin of replication
   5264..6124    -  CDS            AmpR: β-lactamase; bla; confers resistance to ampicillin, carbenicillin, and related antibiotics
   6125..6229    -  promoter       AmpR promoter: bla
   6301..6680    +  enhancer       CMV enhancer: human cytomegalovirus immediate early enhancer
   6681..6884    +  promoter       CMV promoter: human cytomegalovirus (CMV) immediate early promoter
   6886..6905    +  promoter       PLtetO-1 promoter (fragment): modified phage lambda PL promoter with tet operator sites (Lutz and Bujard, 1997)
   6907..6926    +  promoter       PLtetO-1 promoter (fragment): modified phage lambda PL promoter with tet operator sites (Lutz and Bujard, 1997)
   6934..6967    +  promoter       TRE3GV promoter (fragment): 3rd-generation Tet-responsive promoter that can be activated by binding of Tet-On® 3G, optimized for retroviral and lentiviral vectors
