>Addgene plasmid #161918 | pICE-EGFP-FLAG-PLIN3 | addgene full sequence | sequence record 318840 | Addgene NGS Result
ATGGTGAGCAAGGGCGAGGAGCTGTTCACCGGGGTGGTGCCCATCCTGGTCGAGCTGGACGGCGACGTAA
ACGGCCACAAGTTCAGCGTGTCCGGCGAGGGCGAGGGCGATGCCACCTACGGCAAGCTGACCCTGAAGTT
CATCTGCACCACCGGCAAGCTGCCCGTGCCCTGGCCCACCCTCGTGACCACCCTGACCTACGGCGTGCAG
TGCTTCAGCCGCTACCCCGACCACATGAAGCAGCACGACTTCTTCAAGTCCGCCATGCCCGAAGGCTACG
TCCAGGAGCGCACCATCTTCTTCAAGGACGACGGCAACTACAAGACCCGCGCCGAGGTGAAGTTCGAGGG
CGACACCCTGGTGAACCGCATCGAGCTGAAGGGCATCGACTTCAAGGAGGACGGCAACATCCTGGGGCAC
AAGCTGGAGTACAACTACAACAGCCACAACGTCTATATCATGGCCGACAAGCAGAAGAACGGCATCAAGG
TGAACTTCAAGATCCGCCACAACATCGAGGACGGCAGCGTGCAGCTCGCCGACCACTACCAGCAGAACAC
CCCCATCGGCGACGGCCCCGTGCTGCTGCCCGACAACCACTACCTGAGCACCCAGTCCGCCCTGAGCAAA
GACCCCAACGAGAAGCGCGATCACATGGTCCTGCTGGAGTTCGTGACCGCCGCCGGGATCACTCTCGGCA
TGGACGAGCTGTACAAGTCCGGACTCAGATCTGATTACAAGGATGACGACGATAAGCTCGAGTCTGCCGA
CGGGGCAGAGGCTGATGGCAGCACCCAGGTGACAGTGGAAGAACCGGTACAGCAGCCCAGTGTGGTGGAC
CGTGTGGCCAGCATGCCTCTGATCAGCTCCACCTGCGACATGGTGTCCGCAGCCTATGCCTCCACCAAGG
AGAGCTACCCGCACATCAAGACTGTCTGCGACGCAGCAGAGAAGGGAGTGAGGACCCTCACGGCGGCTGC
TGTCAGCGGGGCTCAGCCGATCCTCTCCAAGCTGGAGCCCCAGATTGCATCAGCCAGCGAATACGCCCAC
AGGGGGCTGGACAAGTTGGAGGAGAACCTCCCCATCCTGCAGCAGCCCACGGAGAAGGTCCTGGCGGACA
CCAAGGAGCTTGTGTCGTCTAAGGTGTCGGGGGCCCAAGAGATGGTGTCTAGCGCCAAGGACACGGTGGC
CACCCAATTGTCGGAGGCGGTGGACGCGACCCGCGGTGCTGTGCAGAGCGGCGTGGACAAGACAAAGTCC
GTAGTGACCGGCGGCGTCCAATCAGTCATGGGCTCCCGCTTGGGCCAGATGGTGCTGAGTGGGGTCGACA
CGGTGCTGGGGAAGTCGGAGGAGTGGGCGGACAACCACCTGCCCCTTACGGATGCCGAACTGGCCCGCAT
CGCCACATCCCTGGATGGCTTCGACGTCGCGTCCGTGCAGCAGCAGCGGCAGGAACAGAGCTACTTCGTA
CGTCTGGGCTCCCTGTCGGAGAGGCTGCGGCAGCACGCCTATGAGCACTCGCTGGGCAAGCTTCGAGCCA
CCAAGCAGAGGGCACAGGAGGCTCTGCTGCAGCTGTCGCAGGCCCTAAGCCTGATGGAAACTGTCAAGCA
AGGCGTTGATCAGAAGCTGGTGGAAGGCCAGGAGAAGCTGCACCAGATGTGGCTCAGCTGGAACCAGAAG
CAGCTCCAGGGCCCCGAGAAGGAGCCGCCCAAGCCAGAGCAGGTCGAGTCCCGGGCGCTCACCATGTTCC
GGGACATTGCCCAGCAACTGCAGGCCACCTGTACCTCCCTGGGGTCCAGCATTCAGGGCCTCCCCACCAA
TGTGAAGGACCAGGTGCAGCAGGCCCGCCGCCAGGTGGAGGACCTCCAGGCCACGTTTTCCAGCATCCAC
TCCTTCCAGGACCTGTCCAGCAGCATTCTGGCCCAGAGCCGTGAGCGTGTCGCCAGCGCCCGCGAGGCCC
TGGACCACATGGTGGAATATGTGGCCCAGAACACACCTGTCACGTGGCTCGTGGGACCCTTTGCCCCTGG
AATCACTGAGAAAGCCCCGGAGGAGAAGAAGTAGGCGGCCGCACGCGTCTGCAGTCTAGATAAACCCGCT
GATCAGCCTCGACTGTGCCTTCTAGTTGCCAGCCATCTGTTGTTTGCCCCTCCCCCGTGCCTTCCTTGAC
CCTGGAAGGTGCCACTCCCACTGTCCTTTCCTAATAAAATGAGGAAATTGCATCGCATTGTCTGAGTAGG
TGTCATTCTATTCTGGGGGGTGGGGTGGGGCAGGACAGCAAGGGGGAGGATTGGGAAGACAATAGCAGGC
ATGCTGGGGATGCGGTGGGCTCTATGGCTTCTGAGGCGGAAAGAACCAGCTGGGGCTCTAGGGGGTATCC
CC
[124 nt withheld, positions 2383-2506]
C
[91 nt withheld, positions 2508-2598]
A
[49 nt withheld, positions 2600-2648]
CCTTTGACGTTGGAGTCCACGTTCTTT
[37 nt withheld, positions 2676-2712]
ACCCTATCTCGGTCTATTCTTTTGATTTATAAGGGATTTTGCCGATTTCGGCCTATTGGTTAAAAAATGA
GCTGATTTAACAAAAATTTAACGCGAATTAATTCTGTGGAATGTGTGTCAGTTAGGGTGTGGAAAGTCCC
CAGGCTCCCCAGCAGGCAGAAGTATGCAAAGCATGCATCTCAATTAGTCAGCAACCAGGTGTGGAAAGTC
CCCAGGCTCCCCAGCAGGCAGAAGTATGCAAAGCATGCATCTCAATTAGTCAGCAACCATAGTCCCGCCC
CTAACTCCGCCCATCCCGCCCCTAACTCCGCCCAGTTCCGCCCATTCTCCGCCCCATGGCTGACTAATTT
TTTTTATTTATGCAGAGGCCGAGGCCGCCTCTGCCTCTGAGCTATTCCAGAAGTAGTGAGGAGGCTTTTT
TGGAGGCCTAGGCTTTTGCAAAAAGCTCCCGGGAGCTTGTATATCCATTTTCGGATCTGATCAGCACGTG
ACCATGACCGAGTACAAGCCCACGGTGCGCCTCGCCACCCGCGACGACGTCCCCAGGGCCGTACGCACCC
TCGCCGCCGCGTTCGCCGACTACCCCGCCACGCGCCACACCGTCGATCCGGACCGCCACATCGAGCGGGT
CACCGAGCTGCAAGAACTCTTCCTCACGCGCGTCGGGCTCGACATCGGCAAGGTGTGGGTCGCGGACGAC
GGCGCCGCGGTGGCGGTCTGGACCACGCCGGAGAGCGTCGAAGCGGGGGCGGTGTTCGCCGAGATCGGCC
CGCGCATGGCCGAGTTGAGCGGTTCCCGGCTGGCCGCGCAGCAACAGATGGAAGGCCTCCTGGCGCCGCA
CCGGCCCAAGGAGCCCGCGTGGTTCCTGGCCACCGTCGGCGTCTCGCCCGACCACCAGGGCAAGGGTCTG
GGCAGCGCCGTCGTGCTCCCCGGAGTGGAGGCGGCCGAGCGCGCCGGGGTGCCCGCCTTCCTGGAGACCT
CCGCGCCCCGCAACCTCCCCTTCTACGAGCGGCTCGGCTTCACCGTCACCGCCGACGTCGAGGTGCCCGA
AGGACCGCGCACCTGGTGCATGACCCGCAAGCCCGGTGCCTGACACGTGCTACGAGATTTCGATTCCACC
GCCGCCTTCTATGAAAGGTTGGGCTTCGGAATCGTTTTCCGGGACGCCGGCTGGATGATCCTCCAGCGCG
GGGATCTCATGCTGGAGTTCTTCGCCCACCCCAACTTGTTTATTGCAGCTTATAATGGTTACAAATAAAG
CAATAGCATCACAAATTTCACAAATAAAGCATTTTTTTCACTGCATTCTAGTTGTGGTTTGTCCAAACTC
ATCAATGTATCTTATCATGTCTGGCTAGCCGTCGACCTCTAGCTAGAGCTTGGCGTAATCATGGTCATAG
CTGTTTCCTGTGTGAAATTGTTATCCGCTCACAATTCCACACAACATACGAGCCGGAAGCATAAAGTGTA
AAGCCTGGGGTGCCTAATGAGTGAGCTAACTCACATTAATTGCGTTGCGCTCACTGCCCGCTTTCCAGTC
GGGAAACCTGTCGTGCCAGCTGCATTAATGAATCGGCCAACGCGCGGGGAGAGGCGGTTTGCGTATTGGG
CGCTCTTCCGCTTCCTCGCTCACTGACTCGCTGCGCTCGGTCGTTCGGCTGCGGCGAGCGGTATCAGCTC
ACTCAAAGGCGGTAATACGGTTATCCACAGAATCAGGGGATAACGCAGGAAAGAACATGTGAGCAAAAGG
CCAGCAAAAGGCCAGGAACCGTAAAAAGGCCGCGTTGCTGGCGTTTTTCCATAGGCTCCGCCCCCCTGAC
GAGCATCACAAAAATCGACGCTCAAGTCAGAGGTGGCGAAACCCGACAGGACTATAAAGATACCAGGCGT
TTCCCCCTGGAAGCTCCCTCGTGCGCTCTCCTGTTCCGACCCTGCCGCTTACCGGATACCTGTCCGCCTT
TCTCCCTTCGGGAAGCGTGGCGCTTTCTCATAGCTCACGCTGTAGGTATCTCAGTTCGGTGTAGGTCGTT
CGCTCCAAGCTGGGCTGTGTGCACGAACCCCCCGTTCAGCCCGACCGCTGCGCCTTATCCGGTAACTATC
GTCTTGAGTCCAACCCGGTAAGACACGACTTATCGCCACTGGCAGCAGCCACTGGTAACAGGATTAGCAG
AGCGAGGTATGTAGGCGGTGCTACAGAGTTCTTGAAGTGGTGGCCTAACTACGGCTACACTAGAAGAACA
GTATTTGGTATCTGCGCTCTGCTGAAGCCAGTTACCTTCGGAAAAAGAGTTGGTAGCTCTTGATCCGGCA
AACAAACCACCGCTGGTAGCGGTGGTTTTTTTGTTTGCAAGCAGCAGATTACGCGCAGAAAAAAAGGATC
TCAAGAAGATCCTTTGATCTTTTCTACGGGGTCTGACGCTCAGTGGAACGAAAACTCACGTTAAGGGATT
TTGGTCATGAGATTATCAAAAAGGATCTTCACCTAGATCCTTTTAAATTAAAAATGAAGTTTTAAATCAA
TCTAAAGTATATATGAGTAAACTTGGTCTGACAGTTACCAATGCTTAATCAGTGAGGCACCTATCTCAGC
GATCTGTCTATTTCGTTCATCCATAGTTGCCTGACTCCCCGTCGTGTAGATAACTACGATACGGGAGGGC
TTACCATCTGGCCCCAGTGCTGCAATGATACCGCGAGACCCACGCTCACCGGCTCCAGATTTATCAGCAA
TAAACCAGCCAGCCGGAAGGGCCGAGCGCAGAAGTGGTCCTGCAACTTTATCCGCCTCCATCCAGTCTAT
TAATTGTTGCCGGGAAGCTAGAGTAAGTAGTTCGCCAGTTAATAGTTTGCGCAACGTTGTTGCCATTGCT
ACAGGCATCGTGGTGTCACGCTCGTCGTTTGGTATGGCTTCATTCAGCTCCGGTTCCCAACGATCAAGGC
GAGTTACATGATCCCCCATGTTGTGCAAAAAAGCGGTTAGCTCCTTCGGTCCTCCGATCGTTGTCAGAAG
TAAGTTGGCCGCAGTGTTATCACTCATGGTTATGGCAGCACTGCATAATTCTCTTACTGTCATGCCATCC
GTAAGATGCTTTTCTGTGACTGGTGAGTACTCAACCAAGTCATTCTGAGAATAGTGTATGCGGCGACCGA
GTTGCTCTTGCCCGGCGTCAATACGGGATAATACCGCGCCACATAGCAGAACTTTAAAAGTGCTCATCAT
TGGAAAACGTTCTTCGGGGCGAAAACTCTCAAGGATCTTACCGCTGTTGAGATCCAGTTCGATGTAACCC
ACTCGTGCACCCAACTGATCTTCAGCATCTTTTACTTTCACCAGCGTTTCTGGGTGAGCAAAAACAGGAA
GGCAAAATGCCGCAAAAAAGGGAATAAGGGCGACACGGAAATGTTGAATACTCATACTCTTCCTTTTTCA
ATATTATTGAAGCATTTATCAGGGTTATTGTCTCATGAGCGGATACATATTTGAATGTATTTAGAAAAAT
AAACAAATAGGGGTTCCGCGCACATTTCCCCGAAAAGTGCCACCTGACGTCGACGGATCGGGAGATCCTG
TACGGGCCAGATATCCGCGTTGACATTGATTATTGACTAGTTATTAATAGTAATCAATTACGGGGTCATT
AGTTCATAGCCCATATATGGAGTTCCGCGTTACATAACTTACGGTAAATGGCCCGCCTGGCTGACCGCCC
AACGACCCCCGCCCATTGACGTCAATAATGACGTATGTTCCCATAGTAACGCCAATAGGGACTTTCCATT
GACGTCAATGGGTGGAGTATTTACGGTAAACTGCCCACTTGGCAGTACATCAAGTGTATCATATGCCAAG
TACGCCCCCTATTGACGTCAATGACGGTAAATGGCCCGCCTGGCATTATGCCCAGTACATGACCTTATGG
GACTTTCCTACTTGGCAGTACATCTACGTATTAGTCATCGCTATTACCATGGTGATGCGGTTTTGGCAGT
ACATCAATGGGCGTGGATAGCGGTTTGACTCACGGGGATTTCCAAGTCTCCACCCCATTGACGTCAATGG
GAGTTTGTTTTGGCACCAAAATCAACGGGACTTTCCAAAATGTCGTAACAACTCCGCCCCATTGACGCAA
ATGGGCGGTAGGCGTGTACGGTGGGAGGTCTATATAAGCAGAGCTCTCCCTATCAGTGATAGAGATCTCC
CTATCAGTGATAGAGATCGTCGACGAGCTCGTTTAGTGAACCGTCAGATCGCCTGGAGACGCCATCCACG
CTGTTTTGACCTCCATAGAAGACACCGGGACCGATCCAGCCTCCGGCAAGCTTACCGGTCGCCACC
Features (pLannotate 1.2.2; 22 found; start..end, strand, type, name):
      1..717     +  CDS            EGFP: EGFP is a basic (constitutively fluorescent) green fluorescent protein published in 1996, derived from Aequorea victoria. It is reported to be a rapidly-maturing weak dimer with moderate acid sensitivity.
    733..761     +  CDS            3xFLAG (fragment): three tandem FLAG® epitope tags
    763..2061    +  CDS            PLIN3: PLIN3_HUMAN - Also known as M6PRBP1, TIP47. Experimental evidence at protein level: Swiss-Prot protein existence level 1. Required for the transport of mannose 6-phosphate receptors (MPR) from endosomes to the trans-Golgi network. From Homo sapiens (Human).
   2113..2337    +  polyA_signal   bGH poly(A) signal: bovine growth hormone polyadenylation signal
   2341..2362    +  promoter       SV40 promoter (fragment): SV40 enhancer and early promoter
   2383..2811    +  rep_origin     f1 ori (sequence partly withheld): f1 bacteriophage origin of replication; arrow indicates direction of (+) strand synthesis
   2825..3154    +  promoter       SV40 promoter: SV40 enhancer and early promoter
   3206..3805    +  CDS            PuroR: puromycin N-acetyltransferase; pac from Streptomyces alboniger; confers resistance to puromycin
   3815..3940    +  CDS            ble (fragment): BLE_KLEPN - Experimental evidence at protein level: Swiss-Prot protein existence level 1. Binding protein with a strong affinity to the bleomycin family of antibiotics. Binds to CL990; an antimitotic-antibiotic compound. From Klebsiella pneumoniae.
   3935..4056    +  polyA_signal   SV40 poly(A) signal: SV40 polyadenylation signal
   4130..4146    -  protein_bind   lac operator: The lac repressor binds to the lac operator to inhibit transcription in E. coli. This inhibition can be relieved by adding lactose or isopropyl-β-D-thiogalactopyranoside (IPTG). lac repressor encoded by lacI
   4154..4184    -  promoter       lac promoter: promoter for the E. coli lac operon
   4199..4220    -  protein_bind   CAP binding site: CAP binding activates transcription in the presence of cAMP. E. coli catabolite activator protein
   4233..4325    -  CDS            lacI (fragment): lac repressor; lacI; The lac repressor binds to the lac operator to inhibit transcription in E. coli. This inhibition can be relieved by adding lactose or isopropyl-β-D-thiogalactopyranoside (IPTG).
   4508..5096    -  rep_origin     ori: high-copy-number ColE1/pMB1/pBR322/pUC origin of replication
   5267..6127    -  CDS            AmpR: β-lactamase; bla; confers resistance to ampicillin, carbenicillin, and related antibiotics
   6128..6232    -  promoter       AmpR promoter: bla
   6304..6683    +  enhancer       CMV enhancer: human cytomegalovirus immediate early enhancer
   6684..6887    +  promoter       CMV promoter: human cytomegalovirus (CMV) immediate early promoter
   6889..6908    +  promoter       PLtetO-1 promoter (fragment): modified phage lambda PL promoter with tet operator sites (Lutz and Bujard, 1997)
   6910..6929    +  promoter       PLtetO-1 promoter (fragment): modified phage lambda PL promoter with tet operator sites (Lutz and Bujard, 1997)
   6937..6970    +  promoter       TRE3GV promoter (fragment): 3rd-generation Tet-responsive promoter that can be activated by binding of Tet-On® 3G, optimized for retroviral and lentiviral vectors
