[The description below was written by a language model from this plasmid's Addgene catalogue record and pLannotate feature annotations shown in this document.]
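Description:
pICE-EGFP-FLAG-PLIN3 is a mammalian expression plasmid of about 7 kb, derived from the pICE-EGFP-FLAG backbone by replacing the original Ku70 insert with human perilipin-3 (PLIN3, also known as TIP47 or M6PRBP1) between retained XhoI and NotI sites. It is propagated in E. coli through a high-copy ColE1/pUC-type origin with ampicillin selection from the bla gene. It also carries an f1 phage origin and residual lac promoter/operator sequences typical of this backbone family.

The expression cassette uses the CMV immediate-early enhancer and promoter, followed directly by two short matches annotated as tet operator-containing fragments. This fits a CMV/TetO2-type arrangement: in T-REx cells, which express the Tet repressor, transcription is held off until tetracycline or doxycycline relieves repression, whereas expression would be expected to be constitutive in cells lacking the repressor. The open reading frame encodes EGFP, a short FLAG epitope segment (annotated only as a partial match to 3xFLAG) and then the roughly 1.3 kb PLIN3 coding sequence, ending at a bovine growth hormone polyadenylation signal. The product is therefore PLIN3 with an N-terminal GFP-FLAG tag, suitable for fluorescence imaging and for anti-FLAG or anti-GFP detection and pull-down.

A separate SV40 early promoter drives puromycin N-acetyltransferase with an SV40 poly(A) signal, allowing selection of stable transfectants. A small ble fragment downstream appears to be a remnant of an earlier marker. The depositor and sequencing-derived records differ by only three nucleotides, within the bacterial origin region, and have identical feature content.
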