Addgene plasmid #161918: pICE-EGFP-FLAG-PLIN3
Purpose: Expresses human PLIN3 with a N-terminal GFP-FLAG tag. Confers Puromycin resistance. Inducible in T-REx cells.
Depositing lab: Sébastien Britton. Depositing organization: CNRS UMR 5089, Institute of Pharmacology and Structural Biology (IPBS). Publication: SDR enzymes oxidize specific lipidic alkynylcarbinols into cytotoxic protein-reactive species. Demange P, Joly E, Marcoux J, Zanon PRA, Listunov D, Rulliere P, Barthes C, Noirot C, Izquierdo JB, Rozie A, Pradines K, Hee R, de Brito MV, Marcellin M, Serre RF, Bouchez O, Burlet-Schiltz O, Oliveira MCF, Ballereau S, Bernardes-Genisson V, Maraval V, Calsou P, Hacker SM, Genisson Y, Chauvin R, Britton S. Elife. 2022 May 10;11. pii: 73913. doi: 10.7554/eLife.73913. PubMed 35535493.
Backbone
  Vector backbone: pICE-EGFP-FLAG+(Ku70siR-WT)
  Backbone manufacturer: Addgene #46961
  Backbone size w/o insert (bp): 5743
  Total vector size (bp): 7045
  Modifications to backbone: Replaced Ku70 by PLIN3
  Vector type: Mammalian Expression
  Selectable markers: Puromycin
Growth in bacteria
  Bacterial resistance: Ampicillin, 100 μg/mL
  Growth temperature: 37°C
  Growth strain: DH5alpha
  Copy number: High Copy
Gene/Insert
  Gene/Insert name: Perilipin-3
  Species: H. sapiens (human)
  Insert size (bp): 1302
  Entrez Gene: PLIN3 (a.k.a. M6PRBP1, PP17, TIP47)
  Promoter: CMV
  Tag / fusion protein: GFP-FLAG (N terminal on insert)
  Cloning method: Restriction Enzyme; 5′ cloning site XhoI (not destroyed); 3′ cloning site NotI (not destroyed)
  Sequencing primers: 5′ SEQ-GFPC-F (CATGGTCCTGCTGGAGTTCGTG); 3′ SEQ-BGH-R (TAGAAGGCACAGTCGAGG)
Terms and licenses: Academic/Nonprofit Terms; Industry Terms: Not Available to Industry
How to cite: pICE-EGFP-FLAG-PLIN3 was a gift from Sébastien Britton (Addgene plasmid # 161918 ; http://n2t.net/addgene:161918 ; RRID:Addgene_161918)
